>Addgene plasmid #52429 | Human Mevalonate Kinase (MK) | addgene partial sequence | sequence record 82489 | pBRrevBam 5'-GGTGATGTCGGCGATATAGG-3'
TGCGTCCGGCGTAGAGGATCGAGATCTCGATCCCGCGAAATTAATACGACTCACTATAGGGAGACCACAA
CGGTTTCCCTCTAGAAATAATTTTGTTTAACTTTAAGAAGGAGATATACCATGGTGTCAGAAGTCCTACT
GGTGTCTGCTCCGGGGAAAGTCATCCTTCATGGAGAACATGCCGTGGTACATGGCAAGGTAGCACTGGCT
GTATCCTTGAACTTGAGAACATTCCTCCGGCTTCAACCCCACAGCAATGGGAAAGTGGACCTCAGCTTAC
CCAACATTGGTATCAAGCGGGCCTGGGATGTGGCCAGGCTTCAGTCACTGGACACAAGCTTTCTGGAGCA
AGGTGATGTCACAACACCCACCTCAGAGCAAGTGGAGAAGCTAAAGGAGGTTGCAGGCTTGCCTGACGAC
TGTGCTGTCACCGAGCGCCTGGCTGTGCTGGCCTTTCTTTACTTATACCTGTCCATCTGCCGGAAGCAGA
GGGCCCTGCCGAGCCTGGATATCGTAGTGTGGTCGGAGCTGCCCCCCGGGGCGGGCTTGGGCTCCAGCGC
CGCCTACTCGGTGTGTCTGGCAGCAGCCCTCCTGACTGTGTGCGAGGAGATCCCAAACCCGCTGAAGGAC
GGGGATTGCGTCAACAGGTGGACCAAGGAGGATTTGGAGCTAATTAACAAGTGGGCCTTCCAAGGGGAGA
GAATGATTCACGGGAACCCCTCCGGAGTGGACAATGCTGTCAGCACCTGGGGGAGGAGCCCTCCGATACC
ATCAAGGGAAGATTTCATCCTTAAAGAGGTCGCCAGCTCTCCAGATCCTGCTGACCAACACCCAAAGTCC
CTCGCAATA
