[The description below was written by a language model from this plasmid's Addgene catalogue record.]
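Description:
Human Mevalonate Kinase (MK) is a bacterial expression plasmid built on the Novagen pET-3d backbone (4637 bp without insert) and carrying the human MVK coding sequence under control of a T7 promoter. As with other pET vectors, transcription of the insert depends on T7 RNA polymerase, so protein production requires an E. coli host that supplies that polymerase, while the plasmid can be maintained in an ordinary cloning strain; the record lists DH5alpha for propagation. Selection is by ampicillin resistance. The copy number is recorded as unknown, and no feature table is provided, so the origin of replication and other backbone elements are not individually documented here. No fusion tag is recorded for the insert.

The insert was placed into the vector by restriction cloning, with NcoI listed as both the 5′ and 3′ cloning site and both sites retained. To make this possible, PCR amplification changed the codon for leucine 2 to valine through a single base substitution, which created an NcoI site overlapping the start codon of mevalonate kinase. The encoded enzyme therefore differs from the native human sequence by an L2V substitution, a cloning artefact rather than a functional variant under study. Standard T7 promoter and T7 terminator primers flank the insert for sequence verification.

The stated purpose is bacterial expression of human mevalonate kinase, the enzyme that phosphorylates mevalonate in the isoprenoid and sterol biosynthetic pathway. The associated publication concerns identification of catalytic residues in the enzyme, consistent with use of this plasmid as a source of recombinant protein for biochemical characterisation.
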