Addgene plasmid #52429: Human Mevalonate Kinase (MK)
Purpose: bacterial expression of human Mevalonate Kinase (MK)
Depositing lab: Henry Miziorko. Depositing organization: Medical College of Wisconsin. Publication: Identification of catalytic residues in human mevalonate kinase. Potter D, Miziorko HM. J Biol Chem. 1997 Oct 10;272(41):25449-54. 10.1074/jbc.272.41.25449 PubMed 9325256.
Backbone
  Vector backbone: pET-3d
  Backbone manufacturer: Novagen
  Backbone size w/o insert (bp): 4637
  Vector type: Bacterial Expression
Growth in bacteria
  Bacterial resistance: Ampicillin, 100 μg/mL
  Growth temperature: 37°C
  Growth strain: DH5alpha
  Copy number: Unknown
Gene/Insert
  Gene/Insert name: Human Mevalonate Kinase (alt name: MK)
  Species: H. sapiens (human)
  Mutation: see comments
  Entrez Gene: MVK (a.k.a. LRBP, MK, MVLK, POROK3)
  Promoter: T7
  Cloning method: Restriction Enzyme; 5′ cloning site NcoI (not destroyed); 3′ cloning site NcoI (not destroyed)
  Sequencing primers: 5′ T7; 3′ T7 terminal
Terms and licenses: Academic/Nonprofit Terms; Industry Terms: Not Available to Industry
Depositor comments: During PCR amplification, the codon for leucine 2 (TTG) was changed to valine (GTG). This single base mutation created an NcoI site (CCATGG) that overlapped the start codon of mevalonate kinase.
How to cite: Human Mevalonate Kinase (MK) was a gift from Henry Miziorko (Addgene plasmid # 52429 ; http://n2t.net/addgene:52429 ; RRID:Addgene_52429)
